Addgene plasmid #194997: (E) tNOS (F) _T1 (SBE118)
Purpose: terminator from Agrobacterium tumefaciens nopaline synthase (tNOS, MF116010) for T1 position (E/F)
Depositing lab: Petri-Jaan Lahtvee. Depositing organization: Tallinn University of Technology. Publication: Development of a dedicated Golden Gate Assembly Platform (RtGGA) for Rhodotorula toruloides. Bonturi N, Pinheiro MJ, de Oliveira PM, Rusadze E, Eichinger T, Liudziute G, De Biaggi JS, Brauer A, Remm M, Miranda EA, Ledesma-Amaro R, Lahtvee PJ. Metab Eng Commun. 2022 May 23;15:e00200. doi: 10.1016/j.mec.2022.e00200. eCollection 2022 Dec. PubMed 35662893.
Backbone
  Vector backbone: pJET 1.2
  Backbone size w/o insert (bp): 3004
  Total vector size (bp): 3254
  Vector type: Bacterial Expression
Growth in bacteria
  Bacterial resistance: Ampicillin, 100 μg/mL
  Growth temperature: 37°C
  Growth strain: DH5alpha
  Copy number: Unknown
Gene/Insert
  Gene/Insert name: (E) tNOS (F)
  Species: Rhodotorula toruloides
  Insert size (bp): 253
  Cloning method: Unknown
  Sequencing primers: 5′ CCATATCCATCCGGCGTAAT; 3′ CCTGATGAGGTGGTTAGCAT
Terms and licenses: Academic/Nonprofit Terms; Industry Terms: Not Available to Industry
How to cite: (E) tNOS (F) _T1 (SBE118) was a gift from Petri-Jaan Lahtvee (Addgene plasmid # 194997 ; http://n2t.net/addgene:194997 ; RRID:Addgene_194997)
