[The description below was written by a language model from this plasmid's Addgene catalogue record and pLannotate feature annotations shown in this document.]
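Description:
(E) tNOS (F) _T1 (SBE118) is a small part-donor plasmid, about 3.25 kb, from a Golden Gate assembly toolkit (RtGGA) developed for the oleaginous yeast Rhodotorula toruloides. It is built on the pJET 1.2 cloning backbone and is maintained in E. coli through a high-copy ColE1/pUC-type origin, with selection by the β-lactamase (AmpR) gene and its native promoter. Although catalogued as a bacterial expression vector, it expresses no payload; it stores a single regulatory part.

The insert is a roughly 250 bp nopaline synthase terminator and poly(A) signal (tNOS). The purpose field attributes it to Agrobacterium tumefaciens, although the species field lists R. toruloides, which presumably reflects the intended host rather than the sequence origin. The "(E)" and "(F)" in the name denote the flanking assembly positions that assign this part to the T1 slot, meaning the terminator of the first transcription unit, so that it ligates in a fixed order with neighbouring promoter, gene and downstream modules. The record does not state the type IIS enzyme or the overhang sequences.

The other annotated features belong to pJET 1.2. These are a T7 promoter beside the cloning site, a lac UV5 promoter with a CAP binding site and a lacI remnant, and a fragment of the eco47IR restriction endonuclease gene. In the empty vector eco47IR acts as a lethal positive-selection marker. Here it is annotated only as a fragment directly adjacent to the terminator, consistent with disruption by the insert. The plasmid is typically used as a source of the tNOS terminator when assembling multi-gene expression cassettes for metabolic engineering of R. toruloides.
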