Features (pLannotate 1.2.2; 9 found; start..end, strand, type, name):
     38..898     -  CDS            AmpR: β-lactamase; bla; confers resistance to ampicillin, carbenicillin, and related antibiotics
    899..1003    -  promoter       AmpR promoter: bla
   1395..1413    +  promoter       T7 promoter: promoter for bacteriophage T7 RNA polymerase
   1480..1729    -  terminator     NOS terminator: nopaline synthase terminator and poly(A) signal
   1746..2126    -  CDS            eco47IR (fragment): T2E7_ECOLX - Protein predicted: Swiss-Prot protein existence level 4. Recognizes the double-stranded sequence GGWCC and cleaves after G-1. From Escherichia coli.
   2179..2209    -  promoter       lac UV5 promoter: E. coli lac promoter with an "up" mutation
   2224..2245    -  protein_bind   CAP binding site: CAP binding activates transcription in the presence of cAMP. E. coli catabolite activator protein
   2270..2353    -  CDS            lacI (fragment): lac repressor; lacI; The lac repressor binds to the lac operator to inhibit transcription in E. coli. This inhibition can be relieved by adding lactose or isopropyl-β-D-thiogalactopyranoside (IPTG).
   2536..3124    -  rep_origin     ori: high-copy-number ColE1/pMB1/pBR322/pUC origin of replication
>Addgene plasmid #194997 | (E) tNOS (F) _T1 (SBE118) | addgene full sequence | sequence record 386101 | Addgene NGS Result
CAATCTAAAGTATATATGAGTAAACTTGGTCTGACAGTTACCAATGCTTAATCAGTGAGGCACCTATCTC
AGCGATCTGTCTATTTCGTTCATCCATAGTTGCCTGACTCCCCGTCGTGTAGATAACTACGATACGGGAG
GGCTTACCATCTGGCCCCAGTGCTGCAATGATACCGCGAGACCCACGCTCACCGGCTCCAGATTTATCAG
CAATAAACCAGCCAGCCGGAAGGGCCGAGCGCAGAAGTGGTCCTGCAACTTTATCCGCCTCCATCCAGTC
TATTAATTGTTGCCGGGAAGCTAGAGTAAGTAGTTCGCCAGTTAATAGTTTGCGCAACGTTGTTGCCATT
GCTACAGGCATCGTGGTGTCACGCTCGTCGTTTGGTATGGCTTCATTCAGCTCCGGTTCCCAACGATCAA
GGCGAGTTACATGATCCCCCATGTTGTGCAAAAAAGCGGTTAGCTCCTTCGGTCCTCCGATCGTTGTCAG
AAGTAAGTTGGCCGCAGTGTTATCACTCATGGTTATGGCAGCACTGCATAATTCTCTTACTGTCATGCCA
TCCGTAAGATGCTTTTCTGTGACTGGTGAGTACTCAACCAAGTCATTCTGAGAATAGTGTATGCGGCGAC
CGAGTTGCTCTTGCCCGGCGTCAATACGGGATAATACCGCGCCACATAGCAGAACTTTAAAAGTGCTCAT
CATTGGAAAACGTTCTTCGGGGCGAAAACTCTCAAGGATCTTACCGCTGTTGAGATCCAGTTCGATGTAA
CCCACTCGTGCACCCAACTGATCTTCAGCATCTTTTACTTTCACCAGCGTTTCTGGGTGAGCAAAAACAG
GAAGGCAAAATGCCGCAAAAAAGGGAATAAGGGCGACACGGAAATGTTGAATACTCATACTCTTCCTTTT
TCAATATTATTGAAGCATTTATCAGGGTTATTGTCTCATGAGCGGATACATATTTGAATGTATTTAGAAA
AATAAACAAATAGGGGTTCCGCGCACATTTCCCCGAAAAGTGCCACCTGACGTCTAAGAAACCATTATTA
TCATGACATTAACCTATAAAAATAGGCGTATCACGAGGCCGCCCCTGCAGCCGAATTATATTATTTTTGC
CAAATAATTTTTAACAAAAGCTCTGAAGTCTTCTTCATTTAAATTCTTAGATGATACTTCATCTGGAAAA
TTGTCCCAATTAGTAGCATCACGCTGTGAGTAAGTTCTAAACCATTTTTTTATTGTTGTATTATCTCTAA
TCTTACTACTCGATGAGTTTTCGGTATTATCTCTATTTTTAACTTGGAGCAGGTTCCATTCATTGTTTTT
TTCATCATAGTGAATAAAATCAACTGCTTTAACACTTGTGCCTGAACACCATATCCATCCGGCGTAATAC
GACTCACTATAGGGAGAGCGGCCGCCAGATCTTCCGGATGGCTCGAGTTTTTCAGCAAGATATGCGGTCT
CAAAGCCCCGATCTAGTAACATAGATGACACCGCGCGCGATAATTTATCCTAGTTTGCGCGCTATATTTT
GTTTTCTATCGCGTATTAAATGTATAATTGCGGGACTCTAATCATAAAAACCCATCTCATAAATAACGTC
ATGCATTACATGTTAATTATTACATGCTTAACGTAATTCAACAGAAATTATATGATAATCATCGCAAGAC
CGGCAACAGGATTCAATCTTAAGAAACTTTATTGCCAAATGTTTGAACGTAGATGAGACCATGCATCTTT
CTAGAAGATCTCCTACAATATTCTCAGCTGCCATGGAAAATCGATGTTCTTCTTTTATTCTCTCAAGATT
TTCAGGCTGTATATTAAAACTTATATTAAGAACTATGCTAACCACCTCATCAGGAACCGTTGTAGGTGGC
GTGGGTTTTCTTGGCAATCGACTCTCATGAAAACTACGAGCTAAATATTCAATATGTTCCTCTTGACCAA
CTTTATTCTGCATTTTTTTTGAACGAGGTTTAGAGCAAGCTTCAGGAAACTGAGACAGGAATTTTATTAA
AAATTTAAATTTTGAAGAAAGTTCAGGGTTAATAGCATCCATTTTTTGCTTTGCAAGTTCCTCAGCATTC
TTAACAAAAGACGTCTCTTTTGACATGTTTAAAGTTTAAACCTCCTGTGTGAAATTATTATCCGCTCATA
ATTCCACACATTATACGAGCCGGAAGCATAAAGTGTAAAGCCTGGGGTGCCTAATGAGTGAGCTAACTCA
CATTAATTGCGTTGCGCTCACTGCCAATTGCTTTCCAGTCGGGAAACCTGTCGTGCCAGCTGCATTAATG
AATCGGCCAACGCGCGGGGAGAGGCGGTTTGCGTATTGGGCGCTCTTCCGCTTCCTCGCTCACTGACTCG
CTGCGCTCGGTCGTTCGGCTGCGGCGAGCGGTATCAGCTCACTCAAAGGCGGTAATACGGTTATCCACAG
AATCAGGGGATAACGCAGGAAAGAACATGTGAGCAAAAGGCCAGCAAAAGGCCAGGAACCGTAAAAAGGC
CGCGTTGCTGGCGTTTTTCCATAGGCTCCGCCCCCCTGACGAGCATCACAAAAATCGACGCTCAAGTCAG
AGGTGGCGAAACCCGACAGGACTATAAAGATACCAGGCGTTTCCCCCTGGAAGCTCCCTCGTGCGCTCTC
CTGTTCCGACCCTGCCGCTTACCGGATACCTGTCCGCCTTTCTCCCTTCGGGAAGCGTGGCGCTTTCTCA
TAGCTCACGCTGTAGGTATCTCAGTTCGGTGTAGGTCGTTCGCTCCAAGCTGGGCTGTGTGCACGAACCC
CCCGTTCAGCCCGACCGCTGCGCCTTATCCGGTAACTATCGTCTTGAGTCCAACCCGGTAAGACACGACT
TATCGCCACTGGCAGCAGCCACTGGTAACAGGATTAGCAGAGCGAGGTATGTAGGCGGTGCTACAGAGTT
CTTGAAGTGGTGGCCTAACTACGGCTACACTAGAAGAACAGTATTTGGTATCTGCGCTCTGCTGAAGCCA
GTTACCTTCGGAAAAAGAGTTGGTAGCTCTTGATCCGGCAAACAAACCACCGCTGGTAGCGGTGGTTTTT
TTGTTTGCAAGCAGCAGATTACGCGCAGAAAAAAAGGATCTCAAGAAGATCCTTTGATCTTTTCTACGGG
GTCTGACGCTCAGTGGAACGAAAACTCACGTTAAGGGATTTTGGTCATGAGATTATCAAAAAGGATCTTC
ACCTAGATCCTTTTAAATTAAAAATGAAGTTTTAAAT
